>Addgene plasmid #58057 | tdTurboRFP-Farnesyl-5 | depositor partial sequence | sequence record 89193 | insert sequence
GACGTCAGATCCGCTAGCGCTACCGGTCGCCACCATGAGCGAGCTGATCAAGGAGAACATGCACATGAAG
CTGTACATGGAGGGCACCGTGAACAACCACCACTTCAAGTGCACATCCGAGGGCGAAGGCAAGCCCTACG
AGGGCACCCAGACCATGAAGATCAAGGTGGTCGAGGGCGGCCCTCTCCCCTTCGCCTTCGACATCCTGGC
TACCAGCTTCATGTACGGCAGCAAAGCCTTCATCAACCACACCCAGGGCATCCCCGACTTCTTTAAGCAG
TCCTTCCCTGAGGGCTTCACATGGGAGAGAATCACCACATACGAAGACGGGGGCGTGCTGACCGCTACCC
AGGACACCAGCTTCCAGAACGGCTGCATCATCTACAACGTCAAGATCAACGGGGTGAACTTCCCATCCAA
CGGCCCTGTGATGCAGAAGAAAACACGCGGCTGGGAGGCCAACACCGAGATGCTGTACCCCGCTGACGGC
GGCCTGAGAGGCCACAGCCAGATGGCCCTGAAGCTCGTGGGCGGGGGCTACCTGCACTGCTCCTTCAAGA
CCACATACAGATCCAAGAAACCCGCTAAGAACCTCAAGATGCCCGGCTTCCACTTCGTGGACCACAGACT
GGAAAGAATCAAGGAGGCCGACAAAGAGACCTACGTCGAGCAGCACGAGATGGCTGTGGCCAAGTACTGC
GACCTCCCTAGCAAACTGGGGCACAGAGGGCATGGCACCGGCAGCACCGGCAGCGGCAGCTCCGGTACCG
CCTCCTCCGAGGACAACAACATGGCCATGAGCGAGCTGATCAAGGAGAACATGCACATGAAGCTGTACAT
GGAGGGCACCGTGAACAACCACCACTTCAAGTGCACATCCGAGGGCGAAGGCAAGCCCTACGAGGGCACC
CAGACCATGAAGATCAAGGTGGTCGAGGGCGGCCCTCTCCCCTTCGCCTTCGACATCCTGGCTACCAGCT
TCATGTACGGCAGCAAAGCCTTCATCAACCACACCCAGGGCATCCCCGACTTCTTTAAGCAGTCCTTCCC
TGAGGGCTTCACATGGGAGAGAATCACCACATACGAAGACGGGGGCGTGCTGACCGCTACCCAGGACACC
AGCTTCCAGAACGGCTGCATCATCTACAACGTCAAGATCAACGGGGTGAACTTCCCATCCAACGGCCCTG
TGATGCAGAAGAAAACACGCGGCTGGGAGGCCAACACCGAGATGCTGTACCCCGCTGACGGCGGCCTGAG
AGGCCACAGCCAGATGGCCCTGAAGCTCGTGGGCGGGGGCTACCTGCACTGCTCCTTCAAGACCACATAC
AGATCCAAGAAACCCGCTAAGAACCTCAAGATGCCCGGCTTCCACTTCGTGGACCACAGACTGGAAAGAA
TCAAGGAGGCCGACAAAGAGACCTACGTCGAGCAGCACGAGATGGCTGTGGCCAAGTACTGCGACCTCCC
TAGCAAACTGGGGCACAGAGATGAATCCGGACTCAGATCTAAGCTGAACCCTCCTGATGAGAGTGGCCCC
GGCTGCATGAGCTGCAAGTGTGTGCTCTCCTGAGAATTCTGCAGTCGACGGTACCGCGGGCCCGGGATCC
ACCGGATCTAGATAACTGATCAT
