>Addgene plasmid #58057 | tdTurboRFP-Farnesyl-5 | addgene partial sequence | sequence record 114349 | CMV-F 5'-CGCAAATGGGCGGTAGGCGTG-3'
CGTCAGATCCGCTAGCGCTACCGGTCGCCACCATGAGCGAGCTGATCAAGGAGAACATGCACATGAAGCT
GTACATGGAGGGCACCGTGAACAACCACCACTTCAAGTGCACATCCGAGGGCGAAGGCAAGCCCTACGAG
GGCACCCAGACCATGAAGATCAAGGTGGTCGAGGGCGGCCCTCTCCCCTTCGCCTTCGACATCCTGGCTA
CCAGCTTCATGTACGGCAGCAAAGCCTTCATCAACCACACCCAGGGCATCCCCGACTTCTTTAAGCAGTC
CTTCCCTGAGGGCTTCACATGGGAGAGAATCACCACATACGAAGACGGGGGCGTGCTGACCGCTACCCAG
GACACCAGCTTCCAGAACGGCTGCATCATCTACAACGTCAAGATCAACGGGGTGAACTTCCCATCCAACG
GCCCTGTGATGCAGAAGAAAACACGCGGCTGGGAGGCCAACACCGAGATGCTGTACCCCGCTGACGGCGG
CCTGAGAGGCCACAGCCAGATGGCCCTGAAGCTCGTGGGCGGGGGCTACCTGCACTGCTCCTTCAAGACC
ACATACAGATCCAAGAAACCCGCTAAGAACCTCAAGATGCCCGGCTTCCACTTCGTGGACCACAGACTGG
AAAGAATCAAGGAGGCCGACAAAGAGACCTACGTCGAGCAGCACGAGATGGCTGTGGCCAAGTACTGCGA
CCTCCCTAGCAAACTGGGGCA
