>Addgene plasmid #58057 | tdTurboRFP-Farnesyl-5 | addgene partial sequence | sequence record 115101 | SV40pA-R 5'-GAAATTTGTGATGCTATTGC-3'
ACAACAACAATTGCATTCATTTTATGTTTCAGGTTCAGGGGGAGGTGTGGGAGGTTTTTTAAAGCAAGTA
AAACCTCTACAAATGTGGTATGGCTGATTATGATCAGTTATCTAGATCCGGTGGATCCCGGGCCCGCGGT
ACCGTCGACTGCAGAATTCTCAGGAGAGCACACACTTGCAGCTCATGCAGCCGGGGCCACTCTCATCAGG
AGGGTTCAGCTTAGATCTGAGTCCGGATTCATCTCTGTGCCCCAGTTTGCTAGGGAGGTCGCAGTACTTG
GCCACAGCCATCTCGTGCTGCTCGACGTAGGTCTCTTTGTCGGCCTCCTTGATTCTTTCCAGTCTGTGGT
CCACGAAGTGGAAGCCGGGCATCTTGAGGTTCTTAGCGGGTTTCTTGGATCTGTATGTGGTCTTGAAGGA
GCAGTGCAGGTAGCCCCCGCCCACGAGCTTCAGGGCCATCTGGCTGTGGCCTCTCAGGCCGCCGTCAGCG
GGGTACAGCATCTCGGTGTTGGCCTCCCAGCCGCGTGTTTTCTTCTGCATCACAGGGCCGTTGGATGGGA
AGTTCACCCCGTTGATCTTGACGTTGTAGATGATGCAGCCGTTCTGGAAGCTGGTGTCCTGGGTAGCGGT
CAGCACGCCCCCGTCTTCGTATGTGGTGATTCTCTCCCATGTGAAGCCCTCAGGGAAGGACTGCTTAAAG
AAGTCGGGGATGCCCTGGGTGTGGTTGATGAAGGCTTTGCTGCCGTACATGAAGCTGGTAGCCAGGATGT
CGAAGGCGAA
