[The description below was written by a language model from this plasmid's Addgene catalogue record.]
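Description:
tdTurboRFP-Farnesyl-5 is a mammalian expression plasmid that produces a plasma-membrane-targeted red fluorescent marker. It is built on a tdTurboRFP backbone of about 4.75 kb, is maintained at high copy in E. coli under kanamycin selection, and carries a neomycin resistance marker that allows G418 selection of transfected mammalian cells. The record does not list the origin of replication or the individual backbone features, and no feature table is provided. The 3′ sequencing primer name does imply an SV40 polyadenylation signal downstream of the expression cassette.

Expression is driven by the CMV promoter, a strong constitutive promoter in most mammalian cell lines. The payload is a fusion of tdTurboRFP, a tandem-dimer form of the TurboRFP red fluorescent protein, with the final 20 amino acids of human HRAS. This short C-terminal segment contains the CAAX-box farnesylation signal along with nearby lipid modification sites. Once the host cell modifies it, the segment anchors the attached protein to the inner leaflet of the plasma membrane. Because the CAAX motif must sit at the extreme C-terminus to be processed, the fluorescent protein would be expected to lie N-terminal to the HRAS tail, although the record does not state the orientation. It also does not explain the "5" in the name, which may refer to a linker length.

The recorded excitation and emission maxima are 553 nm and 576 nm, in the orange-red range. The construct is typically used as a live-cell imaging marker to outline the plasma membrane, as a localization reference in multicolour experiments, or to assess how tdTurboRFP performs in a membrane-targeted fusion.
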