Addgene plasmid #58057: tdTurboRFP-Farnesyl-5
Purpose: Localization: Plasma Membrane, Excitation: 553, Emission: 576
Depositing lab: Michael Davidson. Depositing organization: Florida State University, Tallahassee. Publication: The fluorescent protein palette: tools for cellular imaging. Day RN, Davidson MW. Chem Soc Rev. 2009 Oct;38(10):2887-921. doi: 10.1039/b901966a. Epub 2009 Aug 4. PubMed 19771335.
Backbone
  Vector backbone: tdTurboRFP
  Backbone size w/o insert (bp): 4750
  Vector type: Mammalian Expression
  Selectable markers: Neomycin (select with G418)
Growth in bacteria
  Bacterial resistance: Kanamycin, 50 μg/mL
  Growth temperature: 37°C
  Growth strain: DH5alpha
  Copy number: High Copy
Gene/Insert
  Gene/Insert name: Farnesyl (alt name: NM_001130442.1)
  Species: H. sapiens (human)
  Mutation: encodes final 20 aa of NM_001130442.1
  Entrez Gene: HRAS (a.k.a. C-BAS/HAS, C-H-RAS, C-HA-RAS1, CTLO, H-RASIDX, HAMSV, HRAS1, RASH1, p21ras)
  Promoter: CMV
  Tag / fusion protein: tdTurboRFP
  Cloning method: Unknown
  Sequencing primers: 5′ CMV-F; 3′ SV40pA-R
Terms and licenses: Academic/Nonprofit Terms; Industry Terms
Depositor comments: . Excitation = 553; Emission = 576
How to cite: tdTurboRFP-Farnesyl-5 was a gift from Michael Davidson (Addgene plasmid # 58057 ; http://n2t.net/addgene:58057 ; RRID:Addgene_58057)
